Addgene plasmid #189870: p663-UBC-miniTurbo-V5-CSNK2A2_IDG-K
Purpose: Gateway destination clone of CSNK2A2 (human) tagged with N-terminal miniTurbo-V5 for generating protein-proximity networks using proximity-dependent biotinylation proteomics
Depositing lab: Ben Major. Depositing organization: Washington University in Saint Louis.
Backbone
  Vector backbone: pDest663
  Backbone manufacturer: PEL
  Backbone size w/o insert (bp): 9019
  Vector type: Mammalian Expression, Lentiviral ; Gateway Destination
  Selectable markers: Puromycin
Growth in bacteria
  Bacterial resistance: Ampicillin, 100 μg/mL
  Growth temperature: 30°C
  Growth strain: DH10B
  Copy number: Low Copy
Gene/Insert
  Gene/Insert name: CSNK2A2 (alt names: miniTurbo-V5-CSNK2A2; miniTurbo-V5)
  Species: H. sapiens (human)
  Entrez Gene: CSNK2A2 (a.k.a. CK2A2, CK2alpha', CSNK2A1)
  Promoter: Ubiquitin
  Tag / fusion protein: miniTurbo-V5 (N terminal on insert)
  Cloning method: Gateway Cloning
  Sequencing primers: 5′ TGAAGCTCCGGTTTTGAACT; 3′ AATAGACCCGTGAAGCTGATC
Terms and licenses: Academic/Nonprofit Terms; Industry Terms: Not Available to Industry
Depositor comments: These plasmids were generated as part of the Illuminating the Druggable Genome (IDG) program sponsored by the NIH Common Fund. The goal of this program is to identify, gather, and distribute information and resources for proteins that currently are not well-studied yet belong to commonly drug-targeted protein families: protein kinases, non-olfactory G-protein coupled receptors (GPCRs), and ion channels. The IDG program is designed to develop fundamental research tools for understudied proteins, elucidate their function, and disseminate the IDG-related resources and data to the greater scientific community. These lentiviral gateway destination plasmids were generated, as part of the Kinase-Data and Resource Generating Center (DRGC), using the single fragment or multisite gateway cloning technology. They were used for generating proteomics-based protein-interaction and protein-proximity networks that can be accessed through the kinase-DRGC website https://darkkinome.org/. Each plasmid has either an N- or C-terminal fusion protein (Flag/ V5/V5-miniTurbo/V5-TurboID/miniTurbo-V5/TurboID-V5) tagged understudied kinase driven under either a CMV or Ubiquitin (UBC) promoter. All inserts in the pENTR plasmids used to generate the deposited destination plasmids were end-sequenced and insert size validated prior to multi-site gateway cloning. The combined insert size of the single fragment or three fragment destination plasmids were confirmed by restriction digestion (BsrGI, and EcoRV for pDest667; BsrGI, EcoRV, and BstZ17I for pDest663; and BsrGI for pHAGE) and all plasmids were partially sequenced to ensure in-frame ORFs and fusion tags.
How to cite: p663-UBC-miniTurbo-V5-CSNK2A2_IDG-K was a gift from Ben Major (Addgene plasmid # 189870 ; http://n2t.net/addgene:189870 ; RRID:Addgene_189870)
