[The description below was written by a language model from this plasmid's Addgene catalogue record and pLannotate feature annotations shown in this document.]
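Description:
p663-UBC-miniTurbo-V5-CSNK2A2_IDG-K is a lentiviral mammalian expression clone built by multisite Gateway recombination into the pDest663 destination backbone. It is maintained in E. coli through a ColE1/pUC-type origin and an ampicillin resistance gene. The origin is annotated as a high-copy type, although the catalogue lists the plasmid as low copy. An f1 origin and remnants of a lac/lacZα cloning region are also present. The viral portion has a third-generation layout. An RSV promoter drives a truncated HIV-1 5' LTR, followed by the Ψ packaging signal with a partial gag sequence, the Rev response element and the cPPT/CTS. A second truncated LTR downstream is followed by an SV40 polyadenylation signal and SV40 origin. Packaging functions must therefore be supplied in trans to produce particles that integrate the cassette into target cells.

The payload sits between Gateway attB scars (attB4, attB5, attB1, attB2) that mark the junctions of the recombined fragments. The human ubiquitin C promoter drives an open reading frame in which the engineered biotin ligase miniTurbo is fused to the N terminus of human CSNK2A2, the casein kinase 2 alpha' catalytic subunit. The catalogue describes a V5 epitope between the two, although the feature table does not annotate it separately. A WPRE follows to enhance transcript expression. A separate mouse PGK promoter drives puromycin N-acetyltransferase for selection of transduced cells.

The plasmid was generated within a program that develops tools for understudied kinases. It is intended for proximity-dependent biotinylation proteomics, in which the miniTurbo fusion biotinylates neighbouring proteins so that the kinase's proximity network can be mapped. The sequence record is labelled a partial NGS result.
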