Features (pLannotate 1.2.2; 32 found; start..end, strand, type, name):
     26..130     +  promoter       AmpR promoter: bla
    131..991     +  CDS            AmpR: β-lactamase; bla; confers resistance to ampicillin, carbenicillin, and related antibiotics
   1162..1750    +  rep_origin     ori: high-copy-number ColE1/pMB1/pBR322/pUC origin of replication
   1933..2025    +  CDS            lacI (fragment): lac repressor; lacI; The lac repressor binds to the lac operator to inhibit transcription in E. coli. This inhibition can be relieved by adding lactose or isopropyl-β-D-thiogalactopyranoside (IPTG).
   2038..2059    +  protein_bind   CAP binding site: CAP binding activates transcription in the presence of cAMP. E. coli catabolite activator protein
   2074..2104    +  promoter       lac promoter: promoter for the E. coli lac operon
   2112..2128    +  protein_bind   lac operator: The lac repressor binds to the lac operator to inhibit transcription in E. coli. This inhibition can be relieved by adding lactose or isopropyl-β-D-thiogalactopyranoside (IPTG). lac repressor encoded by lacI
   2173..2191    +  promoter       T3 promoter: promoter for bacteriophage T3 RNA polymerase
   2219..2445    +  promoter       RSV promoter: Rous sarcoma virus enhancer/promoter
   2446..2626    +  LTR            5' LTR (truncated): truncated 5' long terminal repeat (LTR) from HIV-1
   2673..2798    +  misc_feature   HIV-1 Ψ: packaging signal of human immunodeficiency virus type 1
   2782..3145    +  CDS            HIV-1 gag (fragment): gag protein from human immunodeficiency virus 1; gag
   3291..3524    +  misc_feature   RRE: The Rev response element (RRE) of HIV-1 allows for Rev-dependent mRNA export from the nucleus to the cytoplasm.
   3901..4001    +  CDS            Rev (fragment): human immunodeficiency virus 1 (HIV-1) Rev protein; rev; enhances nuclear export of unspliced and incompletely spliced viral mRNAs
   4020..4136    +  misc_feature   cPPT/CTS: central polypurine tract and central termination sequence of HIV-1
   4170..4190    +  protein_bind   attB4: mutant version of attB; core recombination site for the Gateway® BP reaction BP Clonase™
   4190..5401    +  promoter       UbC promoter: human ubiquitin C promoter
   5405..5423    -  protein_bind   attB5 (fragment): mutant version of attB; core recombination site for the Gateway® BP reaction BP Clonase™
   5438..6208    +  CDS            miniTurbo: N-terminally truncated mutant of the E. coli biotin ligase BioID engineered for improved catalytic efficiency (Branon et al., 2018)
   6257..6281    +  protein_bind   attB1: mutant version of attB; recombination site for the Gateway® BP reaction BP Clonase™
   6287..7336    +  CDS            CSNK2A2: CSK22_HUMAN - Also known as CK2A2. Experimental evidence at protein level: Swiss-Prot protein existence level 1. Catalytic subunit of a constitutively active serine/threonine-protein kinase complex that phosphorylates a large number of substrates containing acidic residues C-terminal to the phosphorylated serine or threonine. Regulates numerous cellular processes, such as cell cycle progression, apoptosis and transcription, as well as viral infection. May act as a regulatory node which integrates and coordinates numerous signals leading to an appropriate cellular response. During mitosis, func
   7341..7365    -  protein_bind   attB2: mutant version of attB; recombination site for the Gateway® BP reaction BP Clonase™
   7395..7983    +  misc_feature   WPRE: woodchuck hepatitis virus posttranscriptional regulatory element
   7997..8496    +  promoter       PGK promoter: mouse phosphoglycerate kinase 1 promoter
   8517..9116    +  CDS            PuroR: puromycin N-acetyltransferase; pac from Streptomyces alboniger; confers resistance to puromycin
   9184..9321    +  CDS            nef (fragment): NEF_HV1LA - Experimental evidence at protein level: Swiss-Prot protein existence level 1. Extracellular Nef protein targets CD4(+) T-lymphocytes for apoptosis by interacting with CXCR4 surface receptors. From Human immunodeficiency virus type 1 group M subtype B (isolate Lai) (HIV-1).
   9307..9487    +  LTR            5' LTR (truncated): truncated 5' long terminal repeat (LTR) from HIV-1
   9559..9680    +  polyA_signal   SV40 poly(A) signal: SV40 polyadenylation signal
   9720..9855    +  rep_origin     SV40 ori: SV40 origin of replication
   9876..9894    -  promoter       T7 promoter: promoter for bacteriophage T7 RNA polymerase
   9902..10057   +  CDS            lacZα (fragment): LacZα fragment of β-galactosidase; lacZ fragment
  10062..10490   +  rep_origin     f1 ori (sequence partly withheld): f1 bacteriophage origin of replication; arrow indicates direction of (+) strand synthesis
>Addgene plasmid #189870 | p663-UBC-miniTurbo-V5-CSNK2A2_IDG-K | addgene full sequence | sequence record 374773 | Addgene Partial NGS Result
AGGTGGCACTTTTCGGGGAAATGTGCGCGGAACCCCTATTTGTTTATTTTTCTAAATACATTCAAATATG
TATCCGCTCATGAGACAATAACCCTGATAAATGCTTCAATAATATTGAAAAAGGAAGAGTATGAGTATTC
AACATTTCCGTGTCGCCCTTATTCCCTTTTTTGCGGCATTTTGCCTTCCTGTTTTTGCTCACCCAGAAAC
GCTGGTGAAAGTAAAAGATGCTGAAGATCAGTTGGGTGCACGAGTGGGTTACATCGAACTGGATCTCAAC
AGCGGTAAGATCCTTGAGAGTTTTCGCCCCGAAGAACGTTTTCCAATGATGAGCACTTTTAAAGTTCTGC
TATGTGGCGCGGTATTATCCCGTATTGACGCCGGGCAAGAGCAACTCGGTCGCCGCATACACTATTCTCA
GAATGACTTGGTTGAGTACTCACCAGTCACAGAAAAGCATCTTACGGATGGCATGACAGTAAGAGAATTA
TGCAGTGCTGCCATAACCATGAGTGATAACACTGCGGCCAACTTACTTCTGACAACGATCGGAGGACCGA
AGGAGCTAACCGCTTTTTTGCACAACATGGGGGATCATGTAACTCGCCTTGATCGTTGGGAACCGGAGCT
GAATGAAGCCATACCAAACGACGAGCGTGACACCACGATGCCTGTAGCAATGGCAACAACGTTGCGCAAA
CTATTAACTGGCGAACTACTTACTCTAGCTTCCCGGCAACAATTAATAGACTGGATGGAGGCGGATAAAG
TTGCAGGACCACTTCTGCGCTCGGCCCTTCCGGCTGGCTGGTTTATTGCTGATAAATCTGGAGCCGGTGA
GCGTGGGTCTCGCGGTATCATTGCAGCACTGGGGCCAGATGGTAAGCCCTCCCGTATCGTAGTTATCTAC
ACGACGGGGAGTCAGGCAACTATGGATGAACGAAATAGACAGATCGCTGAGATAGGTGCCTCACTGATTA
AGCATTGGTAACTGTCAGACCAAGTTTACTCATATATACTTTAGATTGATTTAAAACTTCATTTTTAATT
TAAAAGGATCTAGGTGAAGATCCTTTTTGATAATCTCATGACCAAAATCCCTTAACGTGAGTTTTCGTTC
CACTGAGCGTCAGACCCCGTAGAAAAGATCAAAGGATCTTCTTGAGATCCTTTTTTTCTGCGCGTAATCT
GCTGCTTGCAAACAAAAAAACCACCGCTACCAGCGGTGGTTTGTTTGCCGGATCAAGAGCTACCAACTCT
TTTTCCGAAGGTAACTGGCTTCAGCAGAGCGCAGATACCAAATACTGTTCTTCTAGTGTAGCCGTAGTTA
GGCCACCACTTCAAGAACTCTGTAGCACCGCCTACATACCTCGCTCTGCTAATCCTGTTACCAGTGGCTG
CTGCCAGTGGCGATAAGTCGTGTCTTACCGGGTTGGACTCAAGACGATAGTTACCGGATAAGGCGCAGCG
GTCGGGCTGAACGGGGGGTTCGTGCACACAGCCCAGCTTGGAGCGAACGACCTACACCGAACTGAGATAC
CTACAGCGTGAGCTATGAGAAAGCGCCACGCTTCCCGAAGGGAGAAAGGCGGACAGGTATCCGGTAAGCG
GCAGGGTCGGAACAGGAGAGCGCACGAGGGAGCTTCCAGGGGGAAACGCCTGGTATCTTTATAGTCCTGT
CGGGTTTCGCCACCTCTGACTTGAGCGTCGATTTTTGTGATGCTCGTCAGGGGGGCGGAGCCTATGGAAA
AACGCCAGCAACGCGGCCTTTTTACGGTTCCTGGCCTTTTGCTGGCCTTTTGCTCACATGTTCTTTCCTG
CGTTATCCCCTGATTCTGTGGATAACCGTATTACCGCCTTTGAGTGAGCTGATACCGCTCGCCGCAGCCG
AACGACCGAGCGCAGCGAGTCAGTGAGCGAGGAAGCGGAAGAGCGCCCAATACGCAAACCGCCTCTCCCC
GCGCGTTGGCCGATTCATTAATGCAGCTGGCACGACAGGTTTCCCGACTGGAAAGCGGGCAGTGAGCGCA
ACGCAATTAATGTGAGTTAGCTCACTCATTAGGCACCCCAGGCTTTACACTTTATGCTTCCGGCTCGTAT
GTTGTGTGGAATTGTGAGCGGATAACAATTTCACACAGGAAACAGCTATGACCATGATTACGCCAAGCGC
GCAATTAACCCTCACTAAAGGGAACAAAAGCTGGAGCTGCAAGCTTAATGTAGTCTTATGCAATACTCTT
GTAGTCTTGCAACATGGTAACGATGAGTTAGCAACATGCCTTACAAGGAGAGAAAAAGCACCGTGCATGC
CGATTGGTGGAAGTAAGGTGGTACGATCGTGCCTTATTAGGAAGGCAACAGACGGGTCTGACATGGATTG
GACGAACCACTGAATTGCCGCATTGCAGAGATATTGTATTTAAGTGCCTAGCTCGATACATAAACGGGTC
TCTCTGGTTAGACCAGATCTGAGCCTGGGAGCTCTCTGGCTAACTAGGGAACCCACTGCTTAAGCCTCAA
TAAAGCTTGCCTTGAGTGCTTCAAGTAGTGTGTGCCCGTCTGTTGTGTGACTCTGGTAACTAGAGATCCC
TCAGACCCTTTTAGTCAGTGTGGAAAATCTCTAGCAGTGGCGCCCGAACAGGGACTTGAAAGCGAAAGGG
AAACCAGAGGAGCTCTCTCGACGCAGGACTCGGCTTGCTGAAGCGCGCACGGCAAGAGGCGAGGGGCGGC
GACTGGTGAGTACGCCAAAAATTTTGACTAGCGGAGGCTAGAAGGAGAGAGATGGGTGCGAGAGCGTCAG
TATTAAGCGGGGGAGAATTAGATCGCGATGGGAAAAAATTCGGTTAAGGCCAGGGGGAAAGAAAAAATAT
AAATTAAAACATATAGTATGGGCAAGCAGGGAGCTAGAACGATTCGCAGTTAATCCTGGCCTGTTAGAAA
CATCAGAAGGCTGTAGACAAATACTGGGACAGCTACAACCATCCCTTCAGACAGGATCAGAAGAACTTAG
ATCATTATATAATACAGTAGCAACCCTCTATTGTGTGCATCAAAGGATAGAGATAAAAGACACCAAGGAA
GCTTTAGACAAGATAGAGGAAGAGCAAAACAAAAGTAAGACCACCGCACAGCAAGCGGCCGCTGATCTTC
AGACCTGGAGGAGGAGATATGAGGGACAATTGGAGAAGTGAATTATATAAATATAAAGTAGTAAAAATTG
AACCATTAGGAGTAGCACCCACCAAGGCAAAGAGAAGAGTGGTGCAGAGAGAAAAAAGAGCAGTGGGAAT
AGGAGCTTTGTTCCTTGGGTTCTTGGGAGCAGCAGGAAGCACTATGGGCGCAGCGTCAATGACGCTGACG
GTACAGGCCAGACAATTATTGTCTGGTATAGTGCAGCAGCAGAACAATTTGCTGAGGGCTATTGAGGCGC
AACAGCATCTGTTGCAACTCACAGTCTGGGGCATCAAGCAGCTCCAGGCAAGAATCCTGGCTGTGGAAAG
ATACCTAAAGGATCAACAGCTCCTGGGGATTTGGGGTTGCTCTGGAAAACTCATTTGCACCACTGCTGTG
CCTTGGAATGCTAGTTGGAGTAATAAATCTCTGGAACAGATTTGGAATCACACGACCTGGATGGAGTGGG
ACAGAGAAATTAACAATTACACAAGCTTAATACACTCCTTAATTGAAGAATCGCAAAACCAGCAAGAAAA
GAATGAACAAGAATTATTGGAATTAGATAAATGGGCAAGTTTGTGGAATTGGTTTAACATAACAAATTGG
CTGTGGTATATAAAATTATTCATAATGATAGTAGGAGGCTTGGTAGGTTTAAGAATAGTTTTTGCTGTAC
TTTCTATAGTGAATAGAGTTAGGCAGGGATATTCACCATTATCGTTTCAGACCCACCTCCCAACCCCGAG
GGGACCCGACAGGCCCGAAGGAATAGAAGAAGAAGGTGGAGAGAGAGACAGAGACAGATCCATTCGATTA
GTGAACGGATCTCGACGGTATCGGTTAACTTTTAAAAGAAAAGGGGGGATTGGGGGGTACAGTGCAGGGG
AAAGAATAGTAGACATAATAGCAACAGACATACAAACTAAAGAATTACAAAAACAAATTACAAAATTCAA
AATTTTATCGTCCAGTGTGGTGGAATTCTGCAGATATCACAACTTTGTATAGAAAAGTTGGCCTCCGCGC
CGGGTTTTGGCGCCTCCCGCGGGCGCCCCCCTCCTCACGGCGAGCGCTGCCACGTCAGACGAAGGGCGCA
GCGAGCGTCCTGATCCTTCCGCCCGGACGCTCAGGACAGCGGCCCGCTGCTCATAAGACTCGGCCTTAGA
ACCCCAGTATCAGCAGAAGGACATTTTAGGACGGGACTTGGGTGACTCTAGGGCACTGGTTTTCTTTCCA
GAGAGCGGAACAGGCGAGGAAAAGTAGTCCCTTCTCGGCGATTCTGCGGAGGGATCTCCGTGGGGCGGTG
AACGCCGATGATTATATAAGGACGCGCCGGGTGTGGCACAGCTAGTTCCGTCGCAGCCGGGATTTGGGTC
GCGGTTCTTGTTTGTGGATCGCTGTGATCGTCACTTGGTGAGTAGCGGGCTGCTGGGCTGGCCGGGGCTT
TCGTGGCCGCCGGGCCGCTCGGTGGGACGGAAGCGTGTGGAGAGACCGCCAAGGGCTGTAGTCTGGGTCC
GCGAGCAAGGTTGCCCTGAACTGGGGGTTGGGGGGAGCGCAGCAAAATGGCGGCTGTTCCCGAGTCTTGA
ATGGAAGACGCTTGTGAGGCGGGCTGTGAGGTCGTTGAAACAAGGTGGGGGGCATGGTGGGCGGCAAGAA
CCCAAGGTCTTGAGGCCTTCGCTAATGCGGGAAAGCTCTTATTCGGGTGAGATGGGCTGGGGCACCATCT
GGGGACCCTGACGTGAAGTTTGTCACTGACTGGAGAACTCGGTTTGTCGTCTGTTGCGGGGGCGGCAGTT
ATGGCGGTGCCGTTGGGCAGTGCACCCGTACCTTTGGGAGCGCGCGCCCTCGTCGTGTCGTGACGTCACC
CGTTCTGTTGGCTTATAATGCAGGGTGGGGCCACCTGCCGGTAGGTGTGCGGTAGGCTTTTCTCCGTCGC
AGGACGCAGGGTTCGGGCCTAGGGTAGGCTCTCCTGAATCGACAGGCGCCGGACCTCTGGTGAGGGGAGG
GATAAGTGAGGCGTCAGTTTCTTTGGTCGGTTTTATGTACCTATCTTCTTAAGTAGCTGAAGCTCCGGTT
TTGAACTATGCGCTCGGGGTTGGCGAGTGTGTTTTGTGAAGTTTTTTAGGCACCTTTTGAAATGTAATCA
TTTGGGTCAATATGTAATTTTCAGTGTTAGACTAGTAAATTGTCCGCTAAATTCTGGCCGTTTTTGGCTT
TTTTGTTAGACGGCCAACTTTTGTATACAAAGTGGGCCACCATGGGAATCCCGCTGCTGAACGCTAAACA
GATTCTGGGACAGCTGGACGGCGGGAGCGTGGCAGTCCTGCCTGTGGTCGACTCCACCAATCAGTACCTG
CTGGATCGAATCGGCGAGCTGAAGAGTGGGGATGCTTGCATTGCAGAATATCAGCAGGCAGGGAGAGGAA
GCAGAGGGAGGAAATGGTTCTCTCCTTTTGGAGCTAACCTGTACCTGAGTATGTTTTGGCGCCTGAAGCG
GGGACCAGCAGCAATCGGCCTGGGCCCGGTCATCGGAATTGTCATGGCAGAAGCGCTGCGAAAGCTGGGA
GCAGACAAGGTGCGAGTCAAATGGCCCAATGACCTGTATCTGCAGGATAGAAAGCTGGCAGGCATCCTGG
TGGAGCTGGCCGGAATAACAGGCGATGCTGCACAGATCGTCATTGGCGCCGGGATTAACGTGGCTATGAG
GCGCGTGGAGGAAAGCGTGGTCAATCAGGGCTGGATCACACTGCAGGAAGCAGGGATTAACCTGGACAGG
AATACTCTGGCCGCTATGCTGATCCGAGAGCTGCGGGCAGCCCTGGAACTGTTCGAGCAGGAAGGCCTGG
CTCCATATCTGTCACGGTGGGAGAAGCTGGATAACTTCATCAATAGACCCGTGAAGCTGATCATTGGGGA
CAAAGAGATTTTCGGGATTAGCCGGGGGATTGATAAACAGGGAGCCCTGCTGCTGGAACAGGACGGAGTT
ATCAAACCCTGGATGGGCGGAGAAATCAGTCTGCGGTCTGCCGAAAAGGCTAGCGGCAAGCCCATCCCCA
ACCCCCTGCTGGGCCTGGACAGCACCACAAGTTTGTACAAAAAAGCAGGCTCCACCATGCCCGGCCCGGC
CGCGGGCAGCAGGGCCCGGGTCTACGCCGAGGTGAACAGTCTGAGGAGCCGCGAGTACTGGGACTACGAG
GCTCACGTCCCGAGCTGGGGTAATCAAGATGATTACCAACTGGTTCGAAAACTTGGTCGGGGAAAATATA
GTGAAGTATTTGAGGCCATTAATATCACCAACAATGAGAGAGTGGTTGTAAAAATCCTGAAGCCAGTGAA
GAAAAAGAAGATAAAACGAGAGGTTAAGATTCTGGAGAACCTTCGTGGTGGAACAAATATCATTAAGCTG
ATTGACACTGTAAAGGACCCCGTGTCAAAGACACCAGCTTTGGTATTTGAATATATCAATAATACAGATT
TTAAGCAACTCTACCAGATCCTGACAGACTTTGATATCCGGTTTTATATGTATGAACTACTTAAAGCTCT
GGATTACTGCCACAGCAAGGGAATCATGCACAGGGATGTGAAACCTCACAATGTCATGATAGATCACCAA
CAGAAAAAGCTGCGACTGATAGATTGGGGTCTGGCAGAATTCTATCATCCTGCTCAGGAGTACAATGTTC
GTGTAGCCTCAAGGTACTTCAAGGGACCAGAGCTCCTCGTGGACTATCAGATGTATGATTATAGCTTGGA
CATGTGGAGTTTGGGCTGTATGTTAGCAAGCATGATCTTTCGAAGGGAACCATTCTTCCATGGACAGGAC
AACTATGACCAGCTTGTTCGCATTGCCAAGGTTCTGGGTACAGAAGAACTGTATGGGTATCTGAAGAAGT
ATCACATAGACCTAGATCCACACTTCAACGATATCCTGGGACAACATTCACGGAAACGCTGGGAAAACTT
TATCCATAGTGAGAACAGACACCTTGTCAGCCCTGAGGCCCTAGATCTTCTGGACAAACTTCTGCGATAC
GACCATCAACAGAGACTGACTGCCAAAGAGGCCATGGAGCACCCATACTTCTACCCTGTGGTGAAGGAGC
AGTCCCAGCCTTGTGCAGACAATGCTGTGCTTTCCAGTGGTCTCACGGCAGCACGATAGGACCCAGCTTT
CTTGTACAAAGTGGTGATATCCAGCACAGTGGCGGCCGCTCGACAATCAACCTCTGGATTACAAAATTTG
TGAAAGATTGACTGGTATTCTTAACTATGTTGCTCCTTTTACGCTATGTGGATACGCTGCTTTAATGCCT
TTGTATCATGCTATTGCTTCCCGTATGGCTTTCATTTTCTCCTCCTTGTATAAATCCTGGTTGCTGTCTC
TTTATGAGGAGTTGTGGCCCGTTGTCAGGCAACGTGGCGTGGTGTGCACTGTGTTTGCTGACGCAACCCC
CACTGGTTGGGGCATTGCCACCACCTGTCAGCTCCTTTCCGGGACTTTCGCTTTCCCCCTCCCTATTGCC
ACGGCGGAACTCATCGCCGCCTGCCTTGCCCGCTGCTGGACAGGGGCTCGGCTGTTGGGCACTGACAATT
CCGTGGTGTTGTCGGGGAAGCTGACGTCCTTTCCATGGCTGCTCGCCTGTGTTGCCACCTGGATTCTGCG
CGGGACGTCCTTCTGCTACGTCCCTTCGGCCCTCAATCCAGCGGACCTTCCTTCCCGCGGCCTGCTGCCG
GCTCTGCGGCCTCTTCCGCGTCTTCGCCTTCGCCCTCAGACGAGTCGGATCTCCCTTTGGGCCGCCTCCC
CGCCTGGAATTCTACCGGGTAGGGGAGGCGCTTTTCCCAAGGCAGTCTGGAGCATGCGCTTTAGCAGCCC
CGCTGGGCACTTGGCGCTACACAAGTGGCCTCTGGCCTCGCACACATTCCACATCCACCGGTAGGCGCCA
ACCGGCTCCGTTCTTTGGTGGCCCCTTCGCGCCACCTTCTACTCCTCCCCTAGTCAGGAAGTTCCCCCCC
GCCCCGCAGCTCGCGTCGTGCAGGACGTGACAAATGGAAGTAGCACGTCTCACTAGTCTCGTGCAGATGG
ACAGCACCGCTGAGCAATGGAAGCGGGTAGGCCTTTGGGGCAGCGGCCAATAGCAGCTTTGCTCCTTCGC
TTTCTGGGCTCAGAGGCTGGGAAGGGGTGGGTCCGGGGGCGGGCTCAGGGGCGGGCTCAGGGGCGGGGCG
GGCGCCCGAAGGTCCTCCGGAGGCCCGGCATTCTGCACGCTTCAAAAGCGCACGTCTGCCGCGCTGTTCT
CCTCTTCCTCATCTCCGGGCCTTTCGACCTGCAGCCCAAGCTTACCATGACCGAGTACAAGCCCACGGTG
CGCCTCGCCACCCGCGACGACGTCCCCAGGGCCGTACGCACCCTCGCCGCCGCGTTCGCCGACTACCCCG
CCACGCGCCACACCGTCGATCCGGACCGCCACATCGAGCGGGTCACCGAGCTGCAAGAACTCTTCCTCAC
GCGCGTCGGGCTCGACATCGGCAAGGTGTGGGTCGCGGACGACGGCGCCGCGGTGGCGGTCTGGACCACG
CCGGAGAGCGTCGAAGCGGGGGCGGTGTTCGCCGAGATCGGCCCGCGCATGGCCGAGTTGAGCGGTTCCC
GGCTGGCCGCGCAGCAACAGATGGAAGGCCTCCTGGCGCCGCACCGGCCCAAGGAGCCCGCGTGGTTCCT
GGCCACCGTCGGCGTCTCGCCCGACCACCAGGGCAAGGGTCTGGGCAGCGCCGTCGTGCTCCCCGGAGTG
GAGGCGGCCGAGCGCGCCGGGGTGCCCGCCTTCCTGGAGACCTCCGCGCCCCGCAACCTCCCCTTCTACG
AGCGGCTCGGCTTCACCGTCACCGCCGACGTCGAGGTGCCCGAAGGACCGCGCACCTGGTGCATGACCCG
CAAGCCCGGTGCCTGACGCCCGCCCCACGACCCGCAGCGCCCGACCGAAAGGAGCGCACGACCCCATGCA
TCTCGAGGGCCCGGTACCTTTAAGACCAATGACTTACAAGGCAGCTGTAGATCTTAGCCACTTTTTAAAA
GAAAAGGGGGGACTGGAAGGGCTAGCTCACTCCCAACGAAGACAAGATCTGCTTTTTGCTTGTACTGGGT
CTCTCTGGTTAGACCAGATCTGAGCCTGGGAGCTCTCTGGCTAACTAGGGAACCCACTGCTTAAGCCTCA
ATAAAGCTTGCCTTGAGTGCTTCAAGTAGTGTGTGCCCGTCTGTTGTGTGACTCTGGTAACTAGAGATCC
CTCAGACCCTTTTAGTCAGTGTGGAAAATCTCTAGCAGTAGTAGTTCATGTCATCTTATTATTCAGTATT
TATAACTTGCAAAGAAATGAATATCAGAGAGTGAGAGGAACTTGTTTATTGCAGCTTATAATGGTTACAA
ATAAAGCAATAGCATCACAAATTTCACAAATAAAGCATTTTTTTCACTGCATTCTAGTTGTGGTTTGTCC
AAACTCATCAATGTATCTTATCATGTCTGGCTCTAGCTATCCCGCCCCTAACTCCGCCCATCCCGCCCCT
AACTCCGCCCAGTTCCGCCCATTCTCCGCCCCATGGCTGACTAATTTTTTTTATTTATGCAGAGGCCGAG
GCCGCCTCGGCCTCTGAGCTATTCCAGAAGTAGTGAGGAGGCTTTTTTGGAGGCCTAGGGACGTACCCAA
TTCGCCCTATAGTGAGTCGTATTACGCGCGCTCACTGGCCGTCGTTTTACAACGTCGTGACTGGGAAAAC
CCTGGCGTTACCCAACTTAATCGCCTTGCAGCACATCCCCCTTTCGCCAGCTGGCGTAATAGCGAAGAGG
CCCGCACCGATCGCCCTTCCCAACAGTTGCGCAGCCTGAATGGCGAATGGG
[124 nt withheld, positions 10062-10185]
C
[91 nt withheld, positions 10187-10277]
A
[49 nt withheld, positions 10279-10327]
CCTTTGACGTTGGAGTCCACGTTCTTT
[37 nt withheld, positions 10355-10391]
ACCCTATCTCGGTCTATTCTTTTGATTTATAAGGGATTTTGCCGATTTCGGCCTATTGGTTAAAAAATGA
GCTGATTTAACAAAAATTTAACGCGAATTTTAACAAAATATTAACGCTTACAATTT
